>Addgene plasmid #19128 | pBabepuro-myc-ER | addgene full sequence | sequence record 166139 | Addgene NGS Result
CTGCAGCCTGAATATGGGCCAAACAGGATATCTGTGGTAAGCAGTTCCTGCCCCGGCTCAGGGCCAAGAA
CAGATGGAACAGCTGAATATGGGCCAAACAGGATATCTGTGGTAAGCAGTTCCTGCCCCGGCTCAGGGCC
AAGAACAGATGGTCCCCAGATGCGGTCCAGCCCTCAGCAGTTTCTAGAGAACCATCAGATGTTTCCAGGG
TGCCCCAAGGACCTGAAATGACCCTGTGCCTTATTTGAACTAACCAATCAGTTCGCTTCTCGCTTCTGTT
CGCGCGCTTCTGCTCCCCGAGCTCAATAAAAGAGCCCACAACCCCTCACTCGGGGCGCCAGTCCTCCGAT
TGACTGAGTCGCCCGGGTACCCGTGTATCCAATAAACCCTCTTGCAGTTGCATCCGACTTGTGGTCTCGC
TGTTCCTTGGGAGGGTCTCCTCTGAGTGATTGACTACCCGTCAGCGGGGGTCTTTCATTTGGGGGCTCGT
CCGGGATCGGGAGACCCCTGCCCAGGGACCACCGACCCACCACCGGGAGGCAAGCTGGCCAGCAACTTAT
CTGTGTCTGTCCGATTGTCTAGTGTCTATGACTGATTTTATGCGCCTGCGTCGGTACTAGTTAGCTAACT
AGCTCTGTATCTGGCGGACCCGTGGTGGAACTGACGAGTTCTGAACACCCGGCCGCAACCCTGGGAGACG
TCCCAGGGACTTTGGGGGCCGTTTTTGTGGCCCGACCTGAGGAAGGGAGTCGATGTGGAATCCGACCCCG
TCAGGATATGTGGTTCTGGTAGGAGACGAGAACCTAAAACAGTTCCCGCCTCCGTCTGAATTTTTGCTTT
CGGTTTGGAACCGAAGCCGCGCGTCTTGTCTGCTGCAGCGCTGCAGCATCGTTCTGTGTTGTCTCTGTCT
GACTGTGTTTCTGTATTTGTCTGAAAATTAGGGCCAGACTGTTACCACTCCCTTAAGTTTGACCTTAGGT
CACTGGAAAGATGTCGAGCGGATCGCTCACAACCAGTCGGTAGATGTCAAGAAGAGACGTTGGGTTACCT
TCTGCTCTGCAGAATGGCCAACCTTTAACGTCGGATGGCCGCGAGACGGCACCTTTAACCGAGACCTCAT
CACCCAGGTTAAGATCAAGGTCTTTTCACCTGGCCCGCATGGACACCCAGACCAGGTCCCCTACATCGTG
ACCTGGGAAGCCTTGGCTTTTGACCCCCCTCCCTGGGTCAAGCCCTTTGTACACCCTAAGCCTCCGCCTC
CTCTTCCTCCATCCGCCCCGTCTCTCCCCCTTGAACCTCCTCGTTCGACCCCGCCTCGATCCTCCCTTTA
TCCAGCCCTCACTCCTTCTCTAGGCGCCGGCCGGATCCACCATGCCCCTCAACGTTAGCTTCACCAACAG
GAACTATGACCTCGACTACGACTCGGTGCAGCCGTATTTCTACTGCGACGAGGAGGAGAACTTCTACCAG
CAGCAGCAGCAGAGCGAGCTGCAGCCCCCGGCGCCCAGCGAGGATATCTGGAAGAAATTCGAGCTGCTGC
CCACCCCGCCCCTGTCCCCTAGCCGCCGCTCCGGGCTCTGCTCGCCCTCCTACGTTGCGGTCACACCCTT
CTCCCTTCGGGGAGACAACGACGGCGGTGGCGGGAGCTTCTCCACGGCCGACCAGCTGGAGATGGTGACC
GAGCTGCTGGGAGGAGACATGGTGAACCAGAGTTTCATCTGCGACCCGGACGACGAGACCTTCATCAAAA
ACATCATCATCCAGGACTGTATGTGGAGCGGCTTCTCGGCCGCCGCCAAGCTCGTCTCAGAGAAGCTGGC
CTCCTACCAGGCTGCGCGCAAAGACAGCGGCAGCCCGAACCCCGCCCGCGGCCACAGCGTCTGCTCCACC
TCCAGCTTGTACCTGCAGGATCTGAGCGCCGCCGCCTCAGAGTGCATCGACCCCTCGGTGGTCTTCCCCT
ACCCTCTCAACGACAGCAGCTCGCCCAAGTCCTGCGCCTCGCAAGACTCCAGCGCCTTCTCTCCGTCCTC
GGATTCTCTGCTCTCCTCGACGGAGTCCTCCCCGCAGGGCAGCCCCGAGCCCCTGGTGCTCCATGAGGAG
ACACCGCCCACCACCAGCAGCGACTCTGAGGAGGAACAAGAAGATGAGGAAGAAATCGATGTTGTTTCTG
TGGAAAAGAGGCAGGCTCCTGGCAAAAGGTCAGAGTCTGGATCACCTTCTGCTGGAGGCCACAGCAAACC
TCCTCACAGCCCACTGGTCCTCAAGAGGTGCCACGTCTCCACACATCAGCACAACTACGCAGCGCCTCCC
TCCACTCGGAAGGACTATCCTGCTGCCAAGAGGGTCAAGTTGGACAGTGTCAGAGTCCTGAGACAGATCA
GCAACAACCGAAAATGCACCAGCCCCAGGTCCTCGGACACCGAGGAGAATGTCAAGAGGCGAACACACAA
CGTCTTGGAGCGCCAGAGGAGGAACGAGCTAAAACGGAGCTTTTTTGCCCTGCGTGACCAGATCCCGGAG
TTGGAAAACAATGAAAAGGCCCCCAAGGTAGTTATCCTTAAAAAAGCCACAGCATACATCCTGTCCGTCC
AAGCAGAGGAGCAAAAGCTCATTTCTGAAGAGGACTTGTTGCGGAAACGACGAGAACAGTTGAAACACAA
ACTTGAACAGCTACGGAACTCTTGTGCGAATTCCGATCCACGAAATGAAATGGGTGCTTCAGGAGACATG
AGGGCTGCCAACCTTTGGCCAAGCCCTCTTGTGATTAAGCACACTAAGAAGAATAGCCCTGCCTTGTCCT
TGACAGCTGACCAGATGGTCAGTGCCTTGTTGGATGCTGAACCGCCCATGATCTATTCTGAATATGATCC
TTCTAGACCCTTCAGTGAAGCCTCAATGATGGGCTTATTGACCAACCTAGCAGATAGGGAGCTGGTTCAT
ATGATCAACTGGGCAAAGAGAGTGCCAGGCTTTGGGGACTTGAATCTCCATGATCAGGTCCACCTTCTCG
AGTGTGCCTGGCTGGAGATTCTGATGATTGGTCTCGTCTGGCGCTCCATGGAACACCCGGGGAAGCTCCT
GTTTGCTCCTAACTTGCTCCTGGACAGGAATCAAGGTAAATGTGTGGAAGGCATGGTGGAGATCTTTGAC
ATGTTGCTTGCTACGTCAAGTCGGTTCCGCATGATGAACCTGCAGGGTGAAGAGTTTGTGTGCCTCAAAT
CCATCATTTTGCTTAATTCCGGAGTGTACACGTTTCTGTCCAGCACCTTGAAGTCTCTGGAAGAGAAGGA
CCACATCCACCGTGTCCTGGACAAGATCACAGACACTTTGATCCACCTGATGGCCAAAGCTGGCCTGACT
CTGCAGCAGCAGCATCGCCGCCTAGCTCAGCTCCTTCTCATTCTTTCCCATATCCGGCATATGAGTAACA
AACGCATGGAGCATCTCTACAACATGAAATGCAAGAACGTGGTACCCCTCTATGACCTGCTCCTGGAGAT
GTTGGATGCCCACCGCCTTCATGCCCCAGCCAGTCGCATGGGAGTGCCCCCAGAGGAGCCCAGCCAGACC
CAGCTGGCCACCACCAGCTCCACTTCAGCACATTCCTTACAAACCTACTACATACCCCCGGAAGCAGAGG
GCTTCCCCAACACGATCTGAGAGCTCCTACTAGTGGATCTCCCATCGATGGGGTCGACCCTGTGGAATGT
GTGTCAGTTAGGGTGTGGAAAGTCCCCAGGCTCCCCAGCAGGCAGAAGTATGCAAAGCATGCATCTCAAT
TAGTCAGCAACCAGGTGTGGAAAGTCCCCAGGCTCCCCAGCAGGCAGAAGTATGCAAAGCATGCATCTCA
ATTAGTCAGCAACCATAGTCCCGCCCCTAACTCCGCCCATCCCGCCCCTAACTCCGCCCAGTTCCGCCCA
TTCTCCGCCCCATGGCTGACTAATTTTTTTTATTTATGCAGAGGCCGAGGCCGCCTCGGCCTCTGAGCTA
TTCCAGAAGTAGTGAGGAGGCTTTTTTGGAGGCCTAGGCTTTTGCAAAAAGCTTACCATGACCGAGTACA
AGCCCACGGTGCGCCTCGCCACCCGCGACGACGTCCCCAGGGCCGTACGCACCCTCGCCGCCGCGTTCGC
CGACTACCCCGCCACGCGCCACACCGTCGATCCGGACCGCCACATCGAGCGGGTCACCGAGCTGCAAGAA
CTCTTCCTCACGCGCGTCGGGCTCGACATCGGCAAGGTGTGGGTCGCGGACGACGGCGCCGCGGTGGCGG
TCTGGACCACGCCGGAGAGCGTCGAAGCGGGGGCGGTGTTCGCCGAGATCGGCCCGCGCATGGCCGAGTT
GAGCGGTTCCCGGCTGGCCGCGCAGCAACAGATGGAAGGCCTCCTGGCGCCGCACCGGCCCAAGGAGCCC
GCGTGGTTCCTGGCCACCGTCGGCGTCTCGCCCGACCACCAGGGCAAGGGTCTGGGCAGCGCCGTCGTGC
TCCCCGGAGTGGAGGCGGCCGAGCGCGCCGGGGTGCCCGCCTTCCTGGAGACCTCCGCGCCCCGCAACCT
CCCCTTCTACGAGCGGCTCGGCTTCACCGTCACCGCCGACGTCGAGGTGCCCGAAGGACCGCGCACCTGG
TGCATGACCCGCAAGCCCGGTGCCTGACGCCCGCCCCACGACCCGCAGCGCCCGACCGAAAGGAGCGCAC
GACCCCATGCATCGCGATAAAATAAAAGATTTTATTTAGTCTCCAGAAAAAGGGGGGAATGAAAGACCCC
ACCTGTAGGTTTGGCAAGCTAGCTTAAGTAACGCCATTTTGCAAGGCATGGAAAAATACATAACTGAGAA
TAGAGAAGTTCAGATCAAGGTCAGGAACAGATGGAACAGCTGAATATGGGCCAAACAGGATATCTGTGGT
AAGCAGTTCCTGCCCCGGCTCAGGGCCAAGAACAGATGGAACAGCTGAATATGGGCCAAACAGGATATCT
GTGGTAAGCAGTTCCTGCCCCGGCTCAGGGCCAAGAACAGATGGTCCCCAGATGCGGTCCAGCCCTCAGC
AGTTTCTAGAGAACCATCAGATGTTTCCAGGGTGCCCCAAGGACCTGAAATGACCCTGTGCCTTATTTGA
ACTAACCAATCAGTTCGCTTCTCGCTTCTGTTCGCGCGCTTCTGCTCCCCGAGCTCAATAAAAGAGCCCA
CAACCCCTCACTCGGGGCGCCAGTCCTCCGATTGACTGAGTCGCCCGGGTACCCGTGTATCCAATAAACC
CTCTTGCAGTTGCATCCGACTTGTGGTCTCGCTGTTCCTTGGGAGGGTCTCCTCTGAGTGATTGACTACC
CGTCAGCGGGGGTCTTTCACATGCAGCATGTATCAAAATTAATTTGGTTTTTTTTCTTAAGTATTTACAT
TAAATGGCCATAGTTGCATTAATGAATCGGCCAACGCGCGGGGAGAGGCGGTTTGCGTATTGGGCGCTCT
TCCGCTTCCTCGCTCACTGACTCGCTGCGCTCGGTCGTTCGGCTGCGGCGAGCGGTATCAGCTCACTCAA
AGGCGGTAATACGGTTATCCACAGAATCAGGGGATAACGCAGGAAAGAACATGTGAGCAAAAGGCCAGCA
AAAGGCCAGGAACCGTAAAAAGGCCGCGTTGCTGGCGTTTTTCCATAGGCTCCGCCCCCCTGACGAGCAT
CACAAAAATCGACGCTCAAGTCAGAGGTGGCGAAACCCGACAGGACTATAAAGATACCAGGCGTTTCCCC
CTGGAAGCTCCCTCGTGCGCTCTCCTGTTCCGACCCTGCCGCTTACCGGATACCTGTCCGCCTTTCTCCC
TTCGGGAAGCGTGGCGCTTTCTCATAGCTCACGCTGTAGGTATCTCAGTTCGGTGTAGGTCGTTCGCTCC
AAGCTGGGCTGTGTGCACGAACCCCCCGTTCAGCCCGACCGCTGCGCCTTATCCGGTAACTATCGTCTTG
AGTCCAACCCGGTAAGACACGACTTATCGCCACTGGCAGCAGCCACTGGTAACAGGATTAGCAGAGCGAG
GTATGTAGGCGGTGCTACAGAGTTCTTGAAGTGGTGGCCTAACTACGGCTACACTAGAAGAACAGTATTT
GGTATCTGCGCTCTGCTGAAGCCAGTTACCTTCGGAAAAAGAGTTGGTAGCTCTTGATCCGGCAAACAAA
CCACCGCTGGTAGCGGTGGTTTTTTTGTTTGCAAGCAGCAGATTACGCGCAGAAAAAAAGGATCTCAAGA
AGATCCTTTGATCTTTTCTACGGGGTCTGACGCTCAGTGGAACGAAAACTCACGTTAAGGGATTTTGGTC
ATGAGATTATCAAAAAGGATCTTCACCTAGATCCTTTTGCGGCCGCAAATCAATCTAAAGTATATATGAG
TAAACTTGGTCTGACAGTTACCAATGCTTAATCAGTGAGGCACCTATCTCAGCGATCTGTCTATTTCGTT
CATCCATAGTTGCCTGACTCCCCGTCGTGTAGATAACTACGATACGGGAGGGCTTACCATCTGGCCCCAG
TGCTGCAATGATACCGCGAGACCCACGCTCACCGGCTCCAGATTTATCAGCAATAAACCAGCCAGCCGGA
AGGGCCGAGCGCAGAAGTGGTCCTGCAACTTTATCCGCCTCCATCCAGTCTATTAATTGTTGCCGGGAAG
CTAGAGTAAGTAGTTCGCCAGTTAATAGTTTGCGCAACGTTGTTGCCATTGCTACAGGCATCGTGGTGTC
ACGCTCGTCGTTTGGTATGGCTTCATTCAGCTCCGGTTCCCAACGATCAAGGCGAGTTACATGATCCCCC
ATGTTGTGCAAAAAAGCGGTTAGCTCCTTCGGTCCTCCGATCGTTGTCAGAAGTAAGTTGGCCGCAGTGT
TATCACTCATGGTTATGGCAGCACTGCATAATTCTCTTACTGTCATGCCATCCGTAAGATGCTTTTCTGT
GACTGGTGAGTACTCAACCAAGTCATTCTGAGAATAGTGTATGCGGCGACCGAGTTGCTCTTGCCCGGCG
TCAATACGGGATAATACCGCGCCACATAGCAGAACTTTAAAAGTGCTCATCATTGGAAAACGTTCTTCGG
GGCGAAAACTCTCAAGGATCTTACCGCTGTTGAGATCCAGTTCGATGTAACCCACTCGTGCACCCAACTG
ATCTTCAGCATCTTTTACTTTCACCAGCGTTTCTGGGTGAGCAAAAACAGGAAGGCAAAATGCCGCAAAA
AAGGGAATAAGGGCGACACGGAAATGTTGAATACTCATACTCTTCCTTTTTCAATATTATTGAAGCATTT
ATCAGGGTTATTGTCTCATGAGCGGATACATATTTGAATGTATTTAGAAAAATAAACAAATAGGGGTTCC
GCGCACATTTCCCCGAAAAGTGCCAC
Features (pLannotate 1.2.2; 13 found; start..end, strand, type, name):
      8..477     +  LTR            LTR: long terminal repeat from Moloney murine leukemia virus
    601..875     +  misc_feature   MESV Ψ (fragment): packaging signal of murine embryonic stem cell virus
    942..1358    +  CDS            gag (truncated): truncated Moloney murine leukemia virus (MMLV) gag gene lacking the start codon
   1372..2688    +  CDS            MYC: MYC_HUMAN - Also known as BHLHE39. Experimental evidence at protein level: Swiss-Prot protein existence level 1. Transcription factor that binds DNA in a non-specific manner, yet also specifically recognizes the core sequence 5'-CAC[GA]TG-3'. Activates the transcription of growth-related genes. Binds to the VEGFA promoter, promoting VEGFA production and subsequent sprouting angiogenesis (PubMed:24940000). Regulator of somatic reprogramming, controls self-renewal of embryonic stem cells. Functions with TAF6L to activate target gene expression through RNA polymerase II pause release (By similari
   2629..3657    +  CDS            Esr1 (fragment): ESR1_MOUSE - Also known as Esr, Estr, Estra, Nr3a1. Experimental evidence at protein level: Swiss-Prot protein existence level 1. Nuclear hormone receptor. The steroid hormones and their receptors are involved in the regulation of eukaryotic gene expression and affect cellular proliferation and differentiation in target tissues. Ligand-dependent nuclear transactivation involves either direct homodimer binding to a palindromic estrogen response element (ERE) sequence or association with other DNA-binding transcription factors, such as AP-1/c-Jun, c-Fos, ATF-2, Sp1 and Sp3, to mediate ERE- indep
   3709..4038    +  promoter       SV40 promoter: SV40 enhancer and early promoter
   4048..4647    +  CDS            PuroR: puromycin N-acetyltransferase; pac from Streptomyces alboniger; confers resistance to puromycin
   4748..4869    +  LTR            3' LTR (ΔU3) (fragment): self-inactivating 3' long terminal repeat (LTR) from Moloney murine leukemia virus
   4870..5339    +  LTR            LTR: long terminal repeat from Moloney murine leukemia virus
   5405..5457    -  CDS            lacI (fragment): lac repressor; lacI; The lac repressor binds to the lac operator to inhibit transcription in E. coli. This inhibition can be relieved by adding lactose or isopropyl-β-D-thiogalactopyranoside (IPTG).
   5640..6228    -  rep_origin     ori: high-copy-number ColE1/pMB1/pBR322/pUC origin of replication
   6388..7248    -  CDS            AmpR: β-lactamase; bla; confers resistance to ampicillin, carbenicillin, and related antibiotics
   7249..7353    -  promoter       AmpR promoter: bla
