[The description below was written by a language model from this plasmid's Addgene catalogue record and pLannotate feature annotations shown in this document.]
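Description:
pBabepuro-myc-ER is a Moloney murine leukemia virus-based retroviral expression vector built on the pBabepuro3:hbER tam backbone, designed for stable delivery of a hormone-regulated form of human c-Myc into mammalian cells. In bacteria it is maintained as a high-copy plasmid through a ColE1/pUC-type origin and selected with ampicillin via the bla gene and its native promoter. The sequenced record is about 7.4 kb.

The proviral region is flanked by MMLV long terminal repeats. Downstream of the 5′ LTR lie a packaging signal and a truncated gag segment lacking its start codon, which together allow the transcript to be packaged efficiently into virions when viral proteins are supplied in trans by a packaging cell line. No separate internal promoter is annotated upstream of the insert, so the fusion is presumably transcribed from the 5′ LTR, as is usual for pBabe vectors. The insert is the human MYC coding sequence fused at its C terminus to the hormone-binding domain of the mouse estrogen receptor. The depositor notes that this is the mutant "hbER Tam" domain, which is generally understood to respond to 4-hydroxytamoxifen rather than to estrogen. Such fusions are typically held inactive until ligand is added, giving switchable Myc activity without changing its expression level. An SV40 enhancer/early promoter then drives puromycin N-acetyltransferase, so transduced cells can be selected with puromycin. A short fragment annotated as a self-inactivating ΔU3 LTR abuts the full 3′ LTR and is probably an annotation artefact, as is a small lacI fragment in the backbone.

The associated publication concerns c-Myc repression of FLIP expression and sensitivity to TRAIL, consistent with use of the construct to induce Myc function conditionally in stably transduced cell lines.
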