Addgene plasmid #19128: pBabepuro-myc-ER
Depositing lab: Wafik El-Deiry. Depositing organization: University of Pennsylvania. Publication: Direct repression of FLIP expression by c-myc is a major determinant of TRAIL sensitivity. Ricci MS, Jin Z, Dews M, Yu D, Thomas-Tikhonenko A, Dicker DT, El-Deiry WS. Mol Cell Biol. 2004 Oct . 24(19):8541-55. 10.1128/MCB.24.19.8541-8555.2004 PubMed 15367674.
Backbone
  Vector backbone: pBabepuro3:hbER tam
  Backbone size w/o insert (bp): 5169
  Vector type: Mammalian Expression, Retroviral
  Selectable markers: Puromycin
Growth in bacteria
  Bacterial resistance: Ampicillin, 100 μg/mL
  Growth temperature: 37°C
  Growth strain: DH5alpha
  Copy number: High Copy
Gene/Insert
  Gene/Insert name: c-myc
  Species: H. sapiens (human)
  Entrez Gene: MYC (a.k.a. MRTL, MYCC, bHLHe39, c-Myc)
  Tag / fusion protein: mouse ER hormone binding domain (C terminal on insert)
  Cloning method: Unknown
  Sequencing primers: 5′ pBABE-5; 3′ pBABE-3
Terms and licenses: Academic/Nonprofit Terms; Industry Terms: Not Available to Industry
Depositor comments: Please see Littlewood et al., Nucleic Acids Res. 1995 May 25;23(10):1686-90 for more information regarding the mutant hormone binding domain of the mouse estrogen receptor (hbER Tam).
How to cite: pBabepuro-myc-ER was a gift from Wafik El-Deiry (Addgene plasmid # 19128)
