>Addgene plasmid #19128 | pBabepuro-myc-ER | addgene partial sequence | sequence record 24909 | 19128 with pBABE-3
ACACTAGTAGGAGCTCTCAGATCGTGTTGGGGAAGCCCTCTGCTTCCGGGGGTATGTAGTAGGTTTGTAA
GGAATGTGCTGAAGTGGAGCTGGTGGTGGCCAGCTGGGTCTGGCTGGGCTCCTCTGGGGGCACTCCCATG
CGACTGGCTGGGGCATGAAGGCGGTGGGCATCCAACATCTCCAGGAGCAGGTCATAGAGGGGTACCACGT
TCTTGCATTTCATGTTGTAGAGATGCTCCATGCGTTTGTTACTCATATGCCGGATATGGGAAAGAATGAG
AAGGAGCTGAGCTAGGCGGCGATGCTGCTGCTGCAGAGTCAGGCCAGCTTTGGCCATCAGGTGGATCAAA
GTGTCTGTGATCTTGTCCAGGACACGGTGGATGTGGTCCTTCTCTTCCAGAGACTTCAAGGTGCTGGACA
GAAACGTGTACACTCCGGAATTAAGCAAAATGATGGATTTGAGGCACACAAACTCTTCACCCTGCAGGTT
CATCATGCGGAACCGACTTGACGTAGCAAGCAACATGTCAAAGATCTCCACCATGCCTTCCACACATTTA
CCTTGATTCCTGTCCAGGAGCAAGTTAGGAGCAAACAGGAGCTTCCCCGGGTGTTCCATGGAGCGCCAGA
CGAGACCAATCATCAGAATCTCCAGCCAGGCACACTCGAGAAGGTGGACCTGATCATGGAGATTCAAGTC
CCCAAAGCCTGGCACTCTCTTTGCCCAGTTGATCATATGAACCAGCTCCCTATCTGCTAGGTTGGTCAAT
AAGCCCATCATTGAGGCTTCACTGAAGGGTCTAGAAGGATCATATTCAGAATAGATCATGGGCGGTTCAG
CATCCAACAAGGCACTGACCATCTGGTCAGCTGTCAAGGACAAGGCAGGGCTATTCTTCTTAGTGTGCTT
AATCACAAGAGGGCTTGGCCAAAGGTTGGCAGCCCTCATGTCTCCTGAAGCA
