>Addgene plasmid #19128 | pBabepuro-myc-ER | addgene partial sequence | sequence record 55119 | pBABE-5
TTAGCTTCACCAACAGGAACTATGACCTCGACTACGACTCGGTGCAGCCGTATTTCTACTGCGACGAGGA
GGAGAACTTCTACCAGCAGCAGCAGCAGAGCGAGCTGCAGCCCCCGGCGCCCAGCGAGGATATCTGGAAG
AAATTCGAGCTGCTGCCCACCCCGCCCCTGTCCCCTAGCCGCCGCTCCGGGCTCTGCTCGCCCTCCTACG
TTGCGGTCACACCCTTCTCCCTTCGGGGAGACAACGACGGCGGTGGCGGGAGCTTCTCCACGGCCGACCA
GCTGGAGATGGTGACCGAGCTGCTGGGAGGAGACATGGTGAACCAGAGTTTCATCTGCGACCCGGACGAC
GAGACCTTCATCAAAAACATCATCATCCAGGACTGTATGTGGAGCGGCTTCTCGGCCGCCGCCAAGCTCG
TCTCAGAGAAGCTGGCCTCCTACCAGGCTGCGCGCAAAGACAGCGGCAGCCCGAACCCCGCCCGCGGCCA
CAGCGTCTGCTCCACCTCCAGCTTGTACCTGCAGGATCTGAGCGCCGCCGCCTCAGAGTGCATCGACCCC
TCGGTGGTCTTCCCCTACCCTCTCAACGACAGCAGCTCGCCCAAGTCCTGCGCCTCGCAAGACTCCAGCG
CCTTCTCTCCGTCCTCGGATTCTCTGCTCTCCTCGACGGAGTCCTCCCCGCAGGGCAGCCCCGAGCCCCT
GGTGCTCCATGAGGAGACACCGCCCACCACCAGCAGCGACTCTGAGGAGGAACAAGAAGATGAGGAAGAA
ATCGATGTTGTTTCTGTGGAAAAGAGGCAGGCTCCTGGCAAAAGGTCA
