>Addgene plasmid #19128 | pBabepuro-myc-ER | addgene partial sequence | sequence record 55122 | cMyc-F2 5'-GTCTCCACACATCAGCACAACT
ATCCTGCTGCCAAGAGGGTCAAGTTGGACAGTGTCAGAGTCCTGAGACAGATCAGCAACAACCGAAAATG
CACCAGCCCCAGGTCCTCGGACACCGAGGAGAATGTCAAGAGGCGAACACACAACGTCTTGGAGCGCCAG
AGGAGGAACGAGCTAAAACGGAGCTTTTTTGCCCTGCGTGACCAGATCCCGGAGTTGGAAAACAATGAAA
AGGCCCCCAAGGTAGTTATCCTTAAAAAAGCCACAGCATACATCCTGTCCGTCCAAGCAGAGGAGCAAAA
GCTCATTTCTGAAGAGGACTTGTTGCGGAAACGACGAGAACAGTTGAAACACAAACTTGAACAGCTACGG
AACTCTTGTGCGAATTCCGATCCACGAAATGAAATGGGTGCTTCAGGAGACATGAGGGCTGCCAACCTTT
GGCCAAGCCCTCTTGTGATTAAGCACACTAAGAAGAATAGCCCTGCCTTGTCCTTGACAGCTGACCAGAT
GGTCAGTGCCTTGTTGGATGCTGAACCGCCCATGATCTATTCTGAATATGATCCTTCTAGACCCTTCAGT
GAAGCCTCAATGATGGGCTTATTGACCAACCTAGCAGATAGGGAGCTGGTTCATATGATCAACTGGGCAA
AGAGAGTGCCAGGCTTTGGGGACTTGAATCTCCATGATCAGGTCCACCTTCTCGAGTGTGCCTGGCTGGA
GATTCTGATGATTGGTCTCGTCTGGCGCTCCATGGAACACCCGGGGAAGCTCCTGTTTGCTCCTAACTTG
CTCCTGGACAGGAATCAAGGTAAATGTGTGGAAGGCATGGTGGAGATCTTTGACATGTTGCTTGCTACGT
CAAGTCGGTTCCGCATGATGAACCTGCAGGGTGAAGAGTTTGTGTGCCTCAAATCCATCATTTTGCTTAA
TTCCGGAGTGTACACG
